Addgene plasmid #22669: pNeo-IRES-YFP
Depositing lab: Robert Benezra. Depositing organization: Memorial Sloan-Kettering Cancer Center. Publication: High levels of Id1 expression define B1 type adult neural stem cells. Nam HS, Benezra R. Cell Stem Cell. 2009 Nov 6. 5(5):515-26. 10.1016/j.stem.2009.08.017 PubMed 19896442.
Backbone
  Vector backbone: pcDNA3
  Vector type: Mammalian Expression
  Selectable markers: Neomycin (select with G418)
Growth in bacteria
  Bacterial resistance: Ampicillin, 100 μg/mL
  Growth temperature: 37°C
  Growth strain: DH5alpha
  Copy number: High Copy
Gene/Insert
  Gene/Insert name: NeoR
  Tag / fusion protein: IRES-Venus (C terminal on backbone)
  Cloning method: Restriction Enzyme; 5′ cloning site BamH1 (not destroyed); 3′ cloning site EcoR1 (not destroyed)
  Sequencing primers: 5′ T7; 3′ Sp6
Resource information
  A portion of this plasmid was derived from a plasmid made by: The IRES in this plasmid was from Mariano Barbacid laboratory.
Terms and licenses: Academic/Nonprofit Terms; Industry Terms: Not Available to Industry
How to cite: pNeo-IRES-YFP was a gift from Robert Benezra (Addgene plasmid # 22669 ; http://n2t.net/addgene:22669 ; RRID:Addgene_22669)
