[The description below was written by a language model from this plasmid's Addgene catalogue record and pLannotate feature annotations shown in this document.]
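Description:
pNeo-IRES-YFP is a mammalian expression plasmid of about 7.5 kb built on the pcDNA3 backbone. It is maintained in E. coli through a high-copy ColE1/pUC-type origin and an ampicillin resistance gene (β-lactamase with its own promoter). It also carries an f1 origin, which allows single-stranded DNA production. As in the parent vector, a separate cassette of SV40 early promoter, neomycin phosphotransferase and SV40 poly(A) signal provides G418 selection in transfected mammalian cells.

The payload is a bicistronic unit driven by the CMV immediate-early enhancer and promoter and terminated by the bovine growth hormone polyadenylation signal. The first cistron is the NeoR coding sequence (Tn5 aminoglycoside phosphotransferase), cloned between BamHI and EcoRI sites that remain intact. It is followed by an EMCV internal ribosome entry site and Venus, a fast-maturing, mammalian codon-optimized yellow fluorescent protein. The IRES allows cap-independent translation of the second cistron, so a single CMV transcript yields both NeoR and Venus as separate proteins, and fluorescence marks cells that express the cassette. The plasmid therefore contains two copies of the neomycin resistance gene, one in the CMV unit and one in the backbone. T7 and SP6 promoters flank the insert region and serve as sequencing primer sites. A second T7 promoter and a short lacZα fragment between NeoR and the IRES appear to be remnants of subcloning, as do other small annotated fragments.

The record does not state the intended use. Because the first cistron encodes only a resistance marker, the design would suit a control for constructs that place a gene of interest upstream of IRES-Venus. It could also serve as a parent plasmid in which NeoR is exchanged using the retained restriction sites.
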