Features (pLannotate 1.2.2; 25 found; start..end, strand, type, name):
      1..380     +  enhancer       CMV enhancer: human cytomegalovirus immediate early enhancer
    381..584     +  promoter       CMV promoter: human cytomegalovirus (CMV) immediate early promoter
    580..613     +  LTR            5' LTR (truncated) (fragment): truncated 5' long terminal repeat (LTR) from HIV-1
    629..647     +  promoter       T7 promoter: promoter for bacteriophage T7 RNA polymerase
    682..1485    +  CDS            NeoR/KanR: aminoglycoside phosphotransferase from Tn5; aph(3')-II (or nptII); confers resistance to neomycin, kanamycin, and G418 (Geneticin®)
   1491..1581    -  CDS            lacZα (fragment): LacZα fragment of β-galactosidase; lacZ fragment
   1584..1602    +  promoter       T7 promoter: promoter for bacteriophage T7 RNA polymerase
   1653..2113    +  misc_feature   IRES: internal ribosome entry site (IRES) of the encephalomyocarditis virus (EMCV)
   2116..2835    +  CDS            Venus: yellow fluorescent protein (YFP) with fast and efficient maturation (Nagai et al., 2002) mammalian codon-optimized
   2851..2869    -  promoter       SP6 promoter: promoter for bacteriophage SP6 RNA polymerase
   2895..3119    +  polyA_signal   bGH poly(A) signal: bovine growth hormone polyadenylation signal
   3123..3144    +  promoter       SV40 promoter (fragment): SV40 enhancer and early promoter
   3165..3593    +  rep_origin     f1 ori (sequence partly withheld): f1 bacteriophage origin of replication; arrow indicates direction of (+) strand synthesis
   3607..3936    +  promoter       SV40 promoter: SV40 enhancer and early promoter
   4003..4794    +  CDS            neo: KKA2_KLEPN - Also known as kan, nptII. Experimental evidence at protein level: Swiss-Prot protein existence level 1. Resistance to kanamycin, neomycin, paromomycin, ribostamycin, butirosin and gentamicin B. From Klebsiella pneumoniae.
   4818..4976    +  CDS            ble (fragment): BLE_KLEPN - Experimental evidence at protein level: Swiss-Prot protein existence level 1. Binding protein with a strong affinity to the bleomycin family of antibiotics. Binds to CL990; an antimitotic-antibiotic compound. From Klebsiella pneumoniae.
   4971..5092    +  polyA_signal   SV40 poly(A) signal: SV40 polyadenylation signal
   5165..5181    -  protein_bind   lac operator: The lac repressor binds to the lac operator to inhibit transcription in E. coli. This inhibition can be relieved by adding lactose or isopropyl-β-D-thiogalactopyranoside (IPTG). lac repressor encoded by lacI
   5189..5219    -  promoter       lac promoter: promoter for the E. coli lac operon
   5234..5255    -  protein_bind   CAP binding site: CAP binding activates transcription in the presence of cAMP. E. coli catabolite activator protein
   5268..5360    -  CDS            lacI (fragment): lac repressor; lacI; The lac repressor binds to the lac operator to inhibit transcription in E. coli. This inhibition can be relieved by adding lactose or isopropyl-β-D-thiogalactopyranoside (IPTG).
   5543..6131    -  rep_origin     ori: high-copy-number ColE1/pMB1/pBR322/pUC origin of replication
   6302..7162    -  CDS            AmpR: β-lactamase; bla; confers resistance to ampicillin, carbenicillin, and related antibiotics
   7163..7267    -  promoter       AmpR promoter: bla
   7326..7378    -  misc_feature   bom (fragment): basis of mobility region from pBR322
>Addgene plasmid #22669 | pNeo-IRES-YFP | addgene full sequence | sequence record 324642 | Addgene NGS Result
GACATTGATTATTGACTAGTTATTAATAGTAATCAATTACGGGGTCATTAGTTCATAGCCCATATATGGA
GTTCCGCGTTACATAACTTACGGTAAATGGCCCGCCTGGCTGACCGCCCAACGACCCCCGCCCATTGACG
TCAATAATGACGTATGTTCCCATAGTAACGCCAATAGGGACTTTCCATTGACGTCAATGGGTGGAGTATT
TACGGTAAACTGCCCACTTGGCAGTACATCAAGTGTATCATATGCCAAGTACGCCCCCTATTGACGTCAA
TGACGGTAAATGGCCCGCCTGGCATTATGCCCAGTACATGACCTTATGGGACTTTCCTACTTGGCAGTAC
ATCTACGTATTAGTCATCGCTATTACCATGGTGATGCGGTTTTGGCAGTACATCAATGGGCGTGGATAGC
GGTTTGACTCACGGGGATTTCCAAGTCTCCACCCCATTGACGTCAATGGGAGTTTGTTTTGGCACCAAAA
TCAACGGGACTTTCCAAAATGTCGTAACAACTCCGCCCCATTGACGCAAATGGGCGGTAGGCGTGTACGG
TGGGAGGTCTATATAAGCAGAGCTCTCTGGCTAACTAGAGAACCCACTGCTTACTGGCTTATCGAAATTA
ATACGACTCACTATAGGGAGACCCAAGCTTGGTACCGAGCTCGGATCCACCATGGGATCGGCCATTGAAC
AAGATGGATTGCACGCAGGTTCTCCGGCCGCTTGGGTGGAGAGGCTATTCGGCTATGACTGGGCACAACA
GACAATCGGCTGCTCTGATGCCGCCGTGTTCCGGCTGTCAGCGCAGGGGCGCCCGGTTCTTTTTGTCAAG
ACCGACCTGTCCGGTGCCCTGAATGAACTGCAGGACGAGGCAGCGCGGCTATCGTGGCTGGCCACGACGG
GCGTTCCTTGCGCAGCTGTGCTCGACGTTGTCACTGAAGCGGGAAGGGACTGGCTGCTATTGGGCGAAGT
GCCGGGGCAGGATCTCCTGTCATCTCACCTTGCTCCTGCCGAGAAAGTATCCATCATGGCTGATGCAATG
CGGCGGCTGCATACGCTTGATCCGGCTACCTGCCCATTCGACCACCAAGCGAAACATCGCATCGAGCGAG
CACGTACTCGGATGGAAGCCGGTCTTGTCGATCAGGATGATCTGGACGAAGAGCATCAGGGGCTCGCGCC
AGCCGAACTGTTCGCCAGGCTCAAGGCGCGCATGCCCGACGGCGATGATCTCGTCGTGACCCATGGCGAT
GCCTGCTTGCCGAATATCATGGTGGAAAATGGCCGCTTTTCTGGATTCATCGACTGTGGCCGGCTGGGTG
TGGCGGACCGCTATCAGGACATAGCGTTGGCTACCCGTGATATTGCTGAAGAGCTTGGCGGCGAATGGGC
TGACCGCTTCCTCGTGCTTTACGGTATCGCCGCTCCCGATTCGCAGCGCATCGCCTTCTATCGCCTTCTT
GACGAGTTCTTCTGAGAATTCTGGCGAAAGGGGGATGTGCTGCAAGGCGATTAAGTTGGGTAACGCCAGG
GTTTTCCCAGTCACGACGTTGTAAAACGACGGCCAGTGAATTGTAATACGACTCACTATAGGGCGAATTA
ATTCCGGTTATTTTCCACCATATTGCCGTCTTTTGGCAATGTGAGGGCCCGGAAACCTGGCCCTGTCTTC
TTGACGAGCATTCCTAGGGGTCTTTCCCCTCTCGCCAAAGGAATGCAAGGTCTGTTGAATGTCGTGAAGG
AAGCAGTTCCTCTGGAAGCTTCTTGAAGACAAACAACGTCTGTAGCGACCCTTTGCAGGCAGCGGAACCC
CCCACCTGGCGACAGGTGCCTCTGCGGCCAAAAGCCACGTGTATAAGATACACCTGCAAAGGCGGCACAA
CCCCAGTGCCACGTTGTGAGTTGGATAGTTGTGGAAAGAGTCAAATGGCTCTCCTCAAGCGTATTCAACA
AGGGGCTGAAGGATGCCCAGAAGGTACCCCATTGTATGGGATCTGATCTGGGGCCTCGGTGCACATGCTT
TACATGTGTTTAGTCGAGGTTAAAAAACGTCTAGGCCCCCCGAACCACGGGGACGTGGTTTTCCTTTGAA
AAACACGATGATACCATGGTGAGCAAGGGCGAGGAGCTGTTCACCGGGGTGGTGCCCATCCTGGTCGAGC
TGGACGGCGACGTAAACGGCCACAAGTTCAGCGTGTCCGGCGAGGGCGAGGGCGATGCCACCTACGGCAA
GCTGACCCTGAAGCTGATCTGCACCACCGGCAAGCTGCCCGTGCCCTGGCCCACCCTCGTGACCACCCTG
GGCTACGGCCTGCAGTGCTTCGCCCGCTACCCCGACCACATGAAGCAGCACGACTTCTTCAAGTCCGCCA
TGCCCGAAGGCTACGTCCAGGAGCGCACCATCTTCTTCAAGGACGACGGCAACTACAAGACCCGCGCCGA
GGTGAAGTTCGAGGGCGACACCCTGGTGAACCGCATCGAGCTGAAGGGCATCGACTTCAAGGAGGACGGC
AACATCCTGGGGCACAAGCTGGAGTACAACTACAACAGCCACAACGTCTATATCACCGCCGACAAGCAGA
AGAACGGCATCAAGGCCAACTTCAAGATCCGCCACAACATCGAGGACGGCGGCGTGCAGCTCGCCGACCA
CTACCAGCAGAACACCCCCATCGGCGACGGCCCCGTGCTGCTGCCCGACAACCACTACCTGAGCTACCAG
TCCGCCCTGAGCAAAGACCCCAACGAGAAGCGCGATCACATGGTCCTGCTGGAGTTCGTGACCGCCGCCG
GGATCACTCTCGGCATGGACGAGCTGTACAAGTAATCTAGAGGGCCCTATTCTATAGTGTCACCTAAATG
CTAGAGCTCGCTGATCAGCCTCGACTGTGCCTTCTAGTTGCCAGCCATCTGTTGTTTGCCCCTCCCCCGT
GCCTTCCTTGACCCTGGAAGGTGCCACTCCCACTGTCCTTTCCTAATAAAATGAGGAAATTGCATCGCAT
TGTCTGAGTAGGTGTCATTCTATTCTGGGGGGTGGGGTGGGGCAGGACAGCAAGGGGGAGGATTGGGAAG
ACAATAGCAGGCATGCTGGGGATGCGGTGGGCTCTATGGCTTCTGAGGCGGAAAGAACCAGCTGGGGCTC
TAGGGGGTATCCCC
[124 nt withheld, positions 3165-3288]
C
[91 nt withheld, positions 3290-3380]
A
[49 nt withheld, positions 3382-3430]
CCTTTGACGTTGGAGTCCACGTTCTTT
[37 nt withheld, positions 3458-3494]
ACCCTATCTCGGTCTATTCTTTTGATTTATAAGGGATTTTGCCGATTTCGGCCTATTGGTTAAAAAATGA
GCTGATTTAACAAAAATTTAACGCGAATTAATTCTGTGGAATGTGTGTCAGTTAGGGTGTGGAAAGTCCC
CAGGCTCCCCAGCAGGCAGAAGTATGCAAAGCATGCATCTCAATTAGTCAGCAACCAGGTGTGGAAAGTC
CCCAGGCTCCCCAGCAGGCAGAAGTATGCAAAGCATGCATCTCAATTAGTCAGCAACCATAGTCCCGCCC
CTAACTCCGCCCATCCCGCCCCTAACTCCGCCCAGTTCCGCCCATTCTCCGCCCCATGGCTGACTAATTT
TTTTTATTTATGCAGAGGCCGAGGCCGCCTCTGCCTCTGAGCTATTCCAGAAGTAGTGAGGAGGCTTTTT
TGGAGGCCTAGGCTTTTGCAAAAAGCTCCCGGGAGCTTGTATATCCATTTTCGGATCTGATCAAGAGACA
GGATGAGGATCGTTTCGCATGATTGAACAAGATGGATTGCACGCAGGTTCTCCGGCCGCTTGGGTGGAGA
GGCTATTCGGCTATGACTGGGCACAACAGACAATCGGCTGCTCTGATGCCGCCGTGTTCCGGCTGTCAGC
GCAGGGGCGCCCGGTTCTTTTTGTCAAGACCGACCTGTCCGGTGCCCTGAATGAACTGCAGGACGAGGCA
GCGCGGCTATCGTGGCTGGCCACGACGGGCGTTCCTTGCGCAGCTGTGCTCGACGTTGTCACTGAAGCGG
GAAGGGACTGGCTGCTATTGGGCGAAGTGCCGGGGCAGGATCTCCTGTCATCTCACCTTGCTCCTGCCGA
GAAAGTATCCATCATGGCTGATGCAATGCGGCGGCTGCATACGCTTGATCCGGCTACCTGCCCATTCGAC
CACCAAGCGAAACATCGCATCGAGCGAGCACGTACTCGGATGGAAGCCGGTCTTGTCGATCAGGATGATC
TGGACGAAGAGCATCAGGGGCTCGCGCCAGCCGAACTGTTCGCCAGGCTCAAGGCGCGCATGCCCGACGG
CGAGGATCTCGTCGTGACCCATGGCGATGCCTGCTTGCCGAATATCATGGTGGAAAATGGCCGCTTTTCT
GGATTCATCGACTGTGGCCGGCTGGGTGTGGCGGACCGCTATCAGGACATAGCGTTGGCTACCCGTGATA
TTGCTGAAGAGCTTGGCGGCGAATGGGCTGACCGCTTCCTCGTGCTTTACGGTATCGCCGCTCCCGATTC
GCAGCGCATCGCCTTCTATCGCCTTCTTGACGAGTTCTTCTGAGCGGGACTCTGGGGTTCGAAATGACCG
ACCAAGCGACGCCCAACCTGCCATCACGAGATTTCGATTCCACCGCCGCCTTCTATGAAAGGTTGGGCTT
CGGAATCGTTTTCCGGGACGCCGGCTGGATGATCCTCCAGCGCGGGGATCTCATGCTGGAGTTCTTCGCC
CACCCCAACTTGTTTATTGCAGCTTATAATGGTTACAAATAAAGCAATAGCATCACAAATTTCACAAATA
AAGCATTTTTTTCACTGCATTCTAGTTGTGGTTTGTCCAAACTCATCAATGTATCTTATCATGTCTGTAT
ACCGTCGACCTCTAGCTAGAGCTTGGCGTAATCATGGTCATAGCTGTTTCCTGTGTGAAATTGTTATCCG
CTCACAATTCCACACAACATACGAGCCGGAAGCATAAAGTGTAAAGCCTGGGGTGCCTAATGAGTGAGCT
AACTCACATTAATTGCGTTGCGCTCACTGCCCGCTTTCCAGTCGGGAAACCTGTCGTGCCAGCTGCATTA
ATGAATCGGCCAACGCGCGGGGAGAGGCGGTTTGCGTATTGGGCGCTCTTCCGCTTCCTCGCTCACTGAC
TCGCTGCGCTCGGTCGTTCGGCTGCGGCGAGCGGTATCAGCTCACTCAAAGGCGGTAATACGGTTATCCA
CAGAATCAGGGGATAACGCAGGAAAGAACATGTGAGCAAAAGGCCAGCAAAAGGCCAGGAACCGTAAAAA
GGCCGCGTTGCTGGCGTTTTTCCATAGGCTCCGCCCCCCTGACGAGCATCACAAAAATCGACGCTCAAGT
CAGAGGTGGCGAAACCCGACAGGACTATAAAGATACCAGGCGTTTCCCCCTGGAAGCTCCCTCGTGCGCT
CTCCTGTTCCGACCCTGCCGCTTACCGGATACCTGTCCGCCTTTCTCCCTTCGGGAAGCGTGGCGCTTTC
TCATAGCTCACGCTGTAGGTATCTCAGTTCGGTGTAGGTCGTTCGCTCCAAGCTGGGCTGTGTGCACGAA
CCCCCCGTTCAGCCCGACCGCTGCGCCTTATCCGGTAACTATCGTCTTGAGTCCAACCCGGTAAGACACG
ACTTATCGCCACTGGCAGCAGCCACTGGTAACAGGATTAGCAGAGCGAGGTATGTAGGCGGTGCTACAGA
GTTCTTGAAGTGGTGGCCTAACTACGGCTACACTAGAAGAACAGTATTTGGTATCTGCGCTCTGCTGAAG
CCAGTTACCTTCGGAAAAAGAGTTGGTAGCTCTTGATCCGGCAAACAAACCACCGCTGGTAGCGGTGGTT
TTTTTGTTTGCAAGCAGCAGATTACGCGCAGAAAAAAAGGATCTCAAGAAGATCCTTTGATCTTTTCTAC
GGGGTCTGACGCTCAGTGGAACGAAAACTCACGTTAAGGGATTTTGGTCATGAGATTATCAAAAAGGATC
TTCACCTAGATCCTTTTAAATTAAAAATGAAGTTTTAAATCAATCTAAAGTATATATGAGTAAACTTGGT
CTGACAGTTACCAATGCTTAATCAGTGAGGCACCTATCTCAGCGATCTGTCTATTTCGTTCATCCATAGT
TGCCTGACTCCCCGTCGTGTAGATAACTACGATACGGGAGGGCTTACCATCTGGCCCCAGTGCTGCAATG
ATACCGCGAGACCCACGCTCACCGGCTCCAGATTTATCAGCAATAAACCAGCCAGCCGGAAGGGCCGAGC
GCAGAAGTGGTCCTGCAACTTTATCCGCCTCCATCCAGTCTATTAATTGTTGCCGGGAAGCTAGAGTAAG
TAGTTCGCCAGTTAATAGTTTGCGCAACGTTGTTGCCATTGCTACAGGCATCGTGGTGTCACGCTCGTCG
TTTGGTATGGCTTCATTCAGCTCCGGTTCCCAACGATCAAGGCGAGTTACATGATCCCCCATGTTGTGCA
AAAAAGCGGTTAGCTCCTTCGGTCCTCCGATCGTTGTCAGAAGTAAGTTGGCCGCAGTGTTATCACTCAT
GGTTATGGCAGCACTGCATAATTCTCTTACTGTCATGCCATCCGTAAGATGCTTTTCTGTGACTGGTGAG
TACTCAACCAAGTCATTCTGAGAATAGTGTATGCGGCGACCGAGTTGCTCTTGCCCGGCGTCAATACGGG
ATAATACCGCGCCACATAGCAGAACTTTAAAAGTGCTCATCATTGGAAAACGTTCTTCGGGGCGAAAACT
CTCAAGGATCTTACCGCTGTTGAGATCCAGTTCGATGTAACCCACTCGTGCACCCAACTGATCTTCAGCA
TCTTTTACTTTCACCAGCGTTTCTGGGTGAGCAAAAACAGGAAGGCAAAATGCCGCAAAAAAGGGAATAA
GGGCGACACGGAAATGTTGAATACTCATACTCTTCCTTTTTCAATATTATTGAAGCATTTATCAGGGTTA
TTGTCTCATGAGCGGATACATATTTGAATGTATTTAGAAAAATAAACAAATAGGGGTTCCGCGCACATTT
CCCCGAAAAGTGCCACCTGACGTCGACGGATCGGGAGATCTCCCGATCCCCTATGGTGCACTCTCAGTAC
AATCTGCTCTGATGCCGCATAGTTAAGCCAGTATCTGCTCCCTGCTTGTGTGTTGGAGGTCGCTGAGTAG
TGCGCGAGCAAAATTTAAGCTACAACAAGGCAAGGCTTGACCGACAATTGCATGAAGAATCTGCTTAGGG
TTAGGCGTTTTGCGCTGCTTCGCGATGTACGGGCCAGATATACGCGTT
