>Addgene plasmid #22669 | pNeo-IRES-YFP | addgene partial sequence | sequence record 28524 | 22669 with SP6
TCCTTATTCTTTGGTACGCTCGTCCATGCCGAGAGTGATCCCGGCGGCGGTCACGAACTCCAGCAGGACC
ATGTGATCGCGCTTCTCGTTGGGGTCTTTGCTCAGGGCGGACTGGTAGCTCAGGTAGTGGTTGTCGGGCA
GCAGCACGGGGCCGTCGCCGATGGGGGTGTTCTGCTGGTAGTGGTCGGCGAGCTGCACGCCGCCGTCCTC
GATGTTGTGGCGGATCTTGAAGTTGGCCTTGATGCCGTTCTTCTGCTTGTCGGCGGTGATATAGACGTTG
TGGCTGTTGTAGTTGTACTCCAGCTTGTGCCCCAGGATGTTGCCGTCCTCCTTGAAGTCGATGCCCTTCA
GCTCGATGCGGTTCACCAGGGTGTCGCCCTCGAACTTCACCTCGGCGCGGGTCTTGTAGTTGCCGTCGTC
CTTGAAGAAGATGGTGCGCTCCTGGACGTAGCCTTCGGGCATGGCGGACTTGAAGAAGTCGTGCTGCTTC
ATGTGGTCGGGGTAGCGGGCGAAGCACTGC
