>Addgene plasmid #22669 | pNeo-IRES-YFP | addgene partial sequence | sequence record 28525 | 22669 with CMV-F
AGCTCTCTGGCTNCTAGAGAACCCACTGCTTACTGGCTTATCGAAATTAATACGACTCACTATAGGGAGA
CCCAAGCTTGGTACCGAGCTCGGATCCACCATGGGATCGGCCATTGAACAAGATGGATTGCACGCAGGTT
CTCCGGCCGCTTGGGTGGAGAGGCTATTCGGCTATGACTGGGCACAACAGACAATCGGCTGCTCTGATGC
CGCCGTGTTCCGGCTGTCAGCGCAGGGGCGCCCGGTTCTTTTTGTCAAGACCGACCTGTCCGGTGCCCTG
AATGAACTGCAGGACGAGGCAGCGCGGCTATCGTGGCTGGCCACGACGGGCGTTCCTTGCGCAGCTGTGC
TCGACGTTGTCACTGAAGCGGGAAGGGACTGGCTGCTATTGGGCGAAGTGCCGGGGCAGGATCTCCTGTC
ATCTCACCTTGCTCCTGCCGAGAAAGTATCCATCATGGCTGATGCAATGCGGCGGCTGCATACGCTTGAT
CCGGCTACCTGCCCATTCGACCACCAAGCGAAACATCGCATCGAGCGAGCACGTACTCGGATGGAAGCCG
GTCTTGTCGATCAGGATGATCTGGACGAAGAGCATCAGGGGCTCGCGCCAGCCGAACTGTTCGCCAGGCT
CAAGGCGCGCATGCCCGACGGCGATGATCTCGTCGTGACCCATGGCGATGCCTGCT
